Addgene plasmid #125650: pCMV-ABEmax(TadA E59A, TadA*V106M)
Purpose: pCMV-ABEmax(TadA E59A, TadA*V106M) in mammalian cells
Depositing lab: David Liu. Depositing organization: Broad Institute. Publication: Analysis and minimization of cellular RNA editing by DNA adenine base editors. Rees HA, Wilson C, Doman JL, Liu DR. Sci Adv. 2019 May 8;5(5):eaax5717. doi: 10.1126/sciadv.aax5717. eCollection 2019 May. PubMed 31086823.
Backbone
  Vector backbone: CMV
  Vector type: Mammalian Expression
Growth in bacteria
  Bacterial resistance: Ampicillin, 100 μg/mL
  Growth temperature: 37°C
  Growth strain: DH5alpha
  Copy number: Unknown
Gene/Insert
  Gene/Insert name: ABEmax(TadA E59A TadA* V106M)
  Species: H. sapiens (human)
Terms and licenses: Academic/Nonprofit Terms; Industry Terms: Not Available to Industry
How to cite: pCMV-ABEmax(TadA E59A, TadA*V106M) was a gift from David Liu (Addgene plasmid # 125650 ; http://n2t.net/addgene:125650 ; RRID:Addgene_125650)
