[The description below was written by a language model from this plasmid's Addgene catalogue record and pLannotate feature annotations shown in this document.]
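Description:
pCMV-ABEmax(TadA E59A, TadA*V106M) is an 8,811 bp mammalian expression plasmid encoding a variant of the ABEmax adenine base editor. It is propagated in E. coli through a high-copy ColE1/pUC-type origin and selected with ampicillin via the β-lactamase gene and its native promoter. Remnants of earlier cloning vectors (lac promoter/operator, CAP site, a lacI fragment, a pBluescript MCS fragment, a short SV40 promoter fragment and a bom fragment) are annotated in the backbone but have no evident role. No mammalian selection marker is annotated, consistent with transient transfection use. The two feature tables, from the repository's sequencing result and the depositor's sequence, are the same length and show the same parts in the same order, differing only in where numbering starts on the circle.

The payload is a single open reading frame driven by the human CMV immediate-early enhancer and promoter and terminated by the bovine growth hormone polyadenylation signal. A T7 promoter upstream of the coding region would also allow in vitro transcription. The fusion comprises two tandem copies of the E. coli tRNA adenosine deaminase TadA followed by Streptococcus pyogenes Cas9, whose N-terminal portion is annotated with the D10A mutation; this is consistent with the nickase used in adenine base editors, although the table does not confirm the status of the second nuclease domain. As the name indicates, the first (wild-type) TadA carries E59A and the evolved TadA* carries V106M. Nuclear localisation signals and linkers are not annotated. The catalogue lists the insert species as human even though the annotated parts are bacterial, which may reflect codon optimisation. No guide RNA cassette is present, so the guide must be supplied separately. The associated publication concerns measuring and minimising cellular RNA editing by DNA adenine base editors, which places this construct among the variants tested for reduced off-target RNA deamination during A•T-to-G•C editing.
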