Features (pLannotate 1.2.2; 18 found; start..end, strand, type, name):
    132..335     +  promoter       CMV promoter: human cytomegalovirus (CMV) immediate early promoter
    377..395     +  promoter       T7 promoter: promoter for bacteriophage T7 RNA polymerase
    466..942     +  CDS            tadA: TADA_ECOLI - Also known as yfhC. Experimental evidence at protein level: Swiss-Prot protein existence level 1. Catalyzes the deamination of adenosine to inosine at the wobble position 34 of tRNA(Arg2). Essential for cell viability. From Escherichia coli (strain K12).
   1063..1554    +  CDS            tadA: TADA_ECOLI - Also known as yfhC. Experimental evidence at protein level: Swiss-Prot protein existence level 1. Catalyzes the deamination of adenosine to inosine at the wobble position 34 of tRNA(Arg2). Essential for cell viability. From Escherichia coli (strain K12).
   1654..3255    +  CDS            dCas9(N): N-terminal portion of catalytically inactive Streptococcus pyogenes dCas9 carrying the D10A mutation (Zetsche et al., 2015)
   3256..5750    +  CDS            Cas9(C) (fragment): C-terminal portion of Streptococcus pyogenes Cas9 (Zetsche et al., 2015)
   5872..6096    +  polyA_signal   bGH poly(A) signal: bovine growth hormone polyadenylation signal
   6100..6121    +  promoter       SV40 promoter (fragment): SV40 enhancer and early promoter
   6126..6142    +  misc_feature   MCS (fragment): pBluescript multiple cloning site
   6191..6207    -  protein_bind   lac operator: The lac repressor binds to the lac operator to inhibit transcription in E. coli. This inhibition can be relieved by adding lactose or isopropyl-β-D-thiogalactopyranoside (IPTG). lac repressor encoded by lacI
   6215..6245    -  promoter       lac promoter: promoter for the E. coli lac operon
   6260..6281    -  protein_bind   CAP binding site: CAP binding activates transcription in the presence of cAMP. E. coli catabolite activator protein
   6294..6386    -  CDS            lacI (fragment): lac repressor; lacI; The lac repressor binds to the lac operator to inhibit transcription in E. coli. This inhibition can be relieved by adding lactose or isopropyl-β-D-thiogalactopyranoside (IPTG).
   6569..7157    -  rep_origin     ori: high-copy-number ColE1/pMB1/pBR322/pUC origin of replication
   7328..8188    -  CDS            AmpR: β-lactamase; bla; confers resistance to ampicillin, carbenicillin, and related antibiotics
   8189..8293    -  promoter       AmpR promoter: bla
   8364..8408    -  misc_feature   bom (fragment): basis of mobility region from pBR322
   8563..131     +  enhancer       CMV enhancer (across the origin): human cytomegalovirus immediate early enhancer
>Addgene plasmid #125650 | pCMV-ABEmax(TadA E59A, TadA*V106M) | depositor full sequence | sequence record 240555 | pCMV-ABEmax(TadA E59A, TadA*V106M) sequence 8811 bps
ATATGCCAAGTACGCCCCCTATTGACGTCAATGACGGTAAATGGCCCGCCTGGCATTATGCCCAGTACAT
GACCTTATGGGACTTTCCTACTTGGCAGTACATCTACGTATTAGTCATCGCTATTACCATGGTGATGCGG
TTTTGGCAGTACATCAATGGGCGTGGATAGCGGTTTGACTCACGGGGATTTCCAAGTCTCCACCCCATTG
ACGTCAATGGGAGTTTGTTTTGGCACCAAAATCAACGGGACTTTCCAAAATGTCGTAACAACTCCGCCCC
ATTGACGCAAATGGGCGGTAGGCGTGTACGGTGGGAGGTCTATATAAGCAGAGCTGGTTTAGTGAACCGT
CAGATCCGCTAGAGATCCGCGGCCGCTAATACGACTCACTATAGGGAGAGCCGCCACCATGAAACGGACA
GCCGACGGAAGCGAGTTCGAGTCACCAAAGAAGAAGCGGAAAGTCTCTGAAGTCGAGTTTAGCCACGAGT
ATTGGATGAGGCACGCACTGACCCTGGCAAAGCGAGCATGGGATGAAAGAGAAGTCCCCGTGGGCGCCGT
GCTGGTGCACAACAATAGAGTGATCGGAGAGGGATGGAACAGGCCAATCGGCCGCCACGACCCTACCGCA
CACGCAGCGATCATGGCACTGAGGCAGGGAGGCCTGGTCATGCAGAATTACCGCCTGATCGATGCCACCC
TGTATGTGACACTGGAGCCATGCGTGATGTGCGCAGGAGCAATGATCCACAGCAGGATCGGAAGAGTGGT
GTTCGGAGCACGGGACGCCAAGACCGGCGCAGCAGGCTCCCTGATGGATGTGCTGCACCACCCCGGCATG
AACCACCGGGTGGAGATCACAGAGGGAATCCTGGCAGACGAGTGCGCCGCCCTGCTGAGCGATTTCTTTA
GAATGCGGAGACAGGAGATCAAGGCCCAGAAGAAGGCACAGAGCTCCACCGACTCTGGAGGATCTAGCGG
AGGATCCTCTGGAAGCGAGACACCAGGCACAAGCGAGTCCGCCACACCAGAGAGCTCCGGCGGCTCCTCC
GGAGGATCCTCTGAGGTGGAGTTTTCCCACGAGTACTGGATGAGACATGCCCTGACCCTGGCCAAGAGGG
CACGCGATGAGAGGGAGGTGCCTGTGGGAGCCGTGCTGGTGCTGAACAATAGAGTGATCGGCGAGGGCTG
GAACAGAGCCATCGGCCTGCACGACCCAACAGCCCATGCCGAAATTATGGCCCTGAGACAGGGCGGCCTG
GTCATGCAGAACTACAGACTGATTGACGCCACCCTGTACGTGACATTCGAGCCTTGCGTGATGTGCGCCG
GCGCCATGATCCACTCTAGGATCGGCCGCGTGGTGTTTGGCATGAGGAACGCAAAAACCGGCGCCGCAGG
CTCCCTGATGGACGTGCTGCACTACCCCGGCATGAATCACCGCGTCGAAATTACCGAGGGAATCCTGGCA
GATGAATGTGCCGCCCTGCTGTGCTATTTCTTTCGGATGCCTAGACAGGTGTTCAATGCTCAGAAGAAGG
CCCAGAGCTCCACCGACTCCGGAGGATCTAGCGGAGGCTCCTCTGGCTCTGAGACACCTGGCACAAGCGA
GAGCGCAACACCTGAAAGCAGCGGGGGCAGCAGCGGGGGGTCAGACAAGAAGTACAGCATCGGCCTGGCC
ATCGGCACCAACTCTGTGGGCTGGGCCGTGATCACCGACGAGTACAAGGTGCCCAGCAAGAAATTCAAGG
TGCTGGGCAACACCGACCGGCACAGCATCAAGAAGAACCTGATCGGAGCCCTGCTGTTCGACAGCGGCGA
AACAGCCGAGGCCACCCGGCTGAAGAGAACCGCCAGAAGAAGATACACCAGACGGAAGAACCGGATCTGC
TATCTGCAAGAGATCTTCAGCAACGAGATGGCCAAGGTGGACGACAGCTTCTTCCACAGACTGGAAGAGT
CCTTCCTGGTGGAAGAGGATAAGAAGCACGAGCGGCACCCCATCTTCGGCAACATCGTGGACGAGGTGGC
CTACCACGAGAAGTACCCCACCATCTACCACCTGAGAAAGAAACTGGTGGACAGCACCGACAAGGCCGAC
CTGCGGCTGATCTATCTGGCCCTGGCCCACATGATCAAGTTCCGGGGCCACTTCCTGATCGAGGGCGACC
TGAACCCCGACAACAGCGACGTGGACAAGCTGTTCATCCAGCTGGTGCAGACCTACAACCAGCTGTTCGA
GGAAAACCCCATCAACGCCAGCGGCGTGGACGCCAAGGCCATCCTGTCTGCCAGACTGAGCAAGAGCAGA
CGGCTGGAAAATCTGATCGCCCAGCTGCCCGGCGAGAAGAAGAATGGCCTGTTCGGAAACCTGATTGCCC
TGAGCCTGGGCCTGACCCCCAACTTCAAGAGCAACTTCGACCTGGCCGAGGATGCCAAACTGCAGCTGAG
CAAGGACACCTACGACGACGACCTGGACAACCTGCTGGCCCAGATCGGCGACCAGTACGCCGACCTGTTT
CTGGCCGCCAAGAACCTGTCCGACGCCATCCTGCTGAGCGACATCCTGAGAGTGAACACCGAGATCACCA
AGGCCCCCCTGAGCGCCTCTATGATCAAGAGATACGACGAGCACCACCAGGACCTGACCCTGCTGAAAGC
TCTCGTGCGGCAGCAGCTGCCTGAGAAGTACAAAGAGATTTTCTTCGACCAGAGCAAGAACGGCTACGCC
GGCTACATTGACGGCGGAGCCAGCCAGGAAGAGTTCTACAAGTTCATCAAGCCCATCCTGGAAAAGATGG
ACGGCACCGAGGAACTGCTCGTGAAGCTGAACAGAGAGGACCTGCTGCGGAAGCAGCGGACCTTCGACAA
CGGCAGCATCCCCCACCAGATCCACCTGGGAGAGCTGCACGCCATTCTGCGGCGGCAGGAAGATTTTTAC
CCATTCCTGAAGGACAACCGGGAAAAGATCGAGAAGATCCTGACCTTCCGCATCCCCTACTACGTGGGCC
CTCTGGCCAGGGGAAACAGCAGATTCGCCTGGATGACCAGAAAGAGCGAGGAAACCATCACCCCCTGGAA
CTTCGAGGAAGTGGTGGACAAGGGCGCTTCCGCCCAGAGCTTCATCGAGCGGATGACCAACTTCGATAAG
AACCTGCCCAACGAGAAGGTGCTGCCCAAGCACAGCCTGCTGTACGAGTACTTCACCGTGTATAACGAGC
TGACCAAAGTGAAATACGTGACCGAGGGAATGAGAAAGCCCGCCTTCCTGAGCGGCGAGCAGAAAAAGGC
CATCGTGGACCTGCTGTTCAAGACCAACCGGAAAGTGACCGTGAAGCAGCTGAAAGAGGACTACTTCAAG
AAAATCGAGTGCTTCGACTCCGTGGAAATCTCCGGCGTGGAAGATCGGTTCAACGCCTCCCTGGGCACAT
ACCACGATCTGCTGAAAATTATCAAGGACAAGGACTTCCTGGACAATGAGGAAAACGAGGACATTCTGGA
AGATATCGTGCTGACCCTGACACTGTTTGAGGACAGAGAGATGATCGAGGAACGGCTGAAAACCTATGCC
CACCTGTTCGACGACAAAGTGATGAAGCAGCTGAAGCGGCGGAGATACACCGGCTGGGGCAGGCTGAGCC
GGAAGCTGATCAACGGCATCCGGGACAAGCAGTCCGGCAAGACAATCCTGGATTTCCTGAAGTCCGACGG
CTTCGCCAACAGAAACTTCATGCAGCTGATCCACGACGACAGCCTGACCTTTAAAGAGGACATCCAGAAA
GCCCAGGTGTCCGGCCAGGGCGATAGCCTGCACGAGCACATTGCCAATCTGGCCGGCAGCCCCGCCATTA
AGAAGGGCATCCTGCAGACAGTGAAGGTGGTGGACGAGCTCGTGAAAGTGATGGGCCGGCACAAGCCCGA
GAACATCGTGATCGAAATGGCCAGAGAGAACCAGACCACCCAGAAGGGACAGAAGAACAGCCGCGAGAGA
ATGAAGCGGATCGAAGAGGGCATCAAAGAGCTGGGCAGCCAGATCCTGAAAGAACACCCCGTGGAAAACA
CCCAGCTGCAGAACGAGAAGCTGTACCTGTACTACCTGCAGAATGGGCGGGATATGTACGTGGACCAGGA
ACTGGACATCAACCGGCTGTCCGACTACGATGTGGACCATATCGTGCCTCAGAGCTTTCTGAAGGACGAC
TCCATCGACAACAAGGTGCTGACCAGAAGCGACAAGAACCGGGGCAAGAGCGACAACGTGCCCTCCGAAG
AGGTCGTGAAGAAGATGAAGAACTACTGGCGGCAGCTGCTGAACGCCAAGCTGATTACCCAGAGAAAGTT
CGACAATCTGACCAAGGCCGAGAGAGGCGGCCTGAGCGAACTGGATAAGGCCGGCTTCATCAAGAGACAG
CTGGTGGAAACCCGGCAGATCACAAAGCACGTGGCACAGATCCTGGACTCCCGGATGAACACTAAGTACG
ACGAGAATGACAAGCTGATCCGGGAAGTGAAAGTGATCACCCTGAAGTCCAAGCTGGTGTCCGATTTCCG
GAAGGATTTCCAGTTTTACAAAGTGCGCGAGATCAACAACTACCACCACGCCCACGACGCCTACCTGAAC
GCCGTCGTGGGAACCGCCCTGATCAAAAAGTACCCTAAGCTGGAAAGCGAGTTCGTGTACGGCGACTACA
AGGTGTACGACGTGCGGAAGATGATCGCCAAGAGCGAGCAGGAAATCGGCAAGGCTACCGCCAAGTACTT
CTTCTACAGCAACATCATGAACTTTTTCAAGACCGAGATTACCCTGGCCAACGGCGAGATCCGGAAGCGG
CCTCTGATCGAGACAAACGGCGAAACCGGGGAGATCGTGTGGGATAAGGGCCGGGATTTTGCCACCGTGC
GGAAAGTGCTGAGCATGCCCCAAGTGAATATCGTGAAAAAGACCGAGGTGCAGACAGGCGGCTTCAGCAA
AGAGTCTATCCTGCCCAAGAGGAACAGCGATAAGCTGATCGCCAGAAAGAAGGACTGGGACCCTAAGAAG
TACGGCGGCTTCGACAGCCCCACCGTGGCCTATTCTGTGCTGGTGGTGGCCAAAGTGGAAAAGGGCAAGT
CCAAGAAACTGAAGAGTGTGAAAGAGCTGCTGGGGATCACCATCATGGAAAGAAGCAGCTTCGAGAAGAA
TCCCATCGACTTTCTGGAAGCCAAGGGCTACAAAGAAGTGAAAAAGGACCTGATCATCAAGCTGCCTAAG
TACTCCCTGTTCGAGCTGGAAAACGGCCGGAAGAGAATGCTGGCCTCTGCCGGCGAACTGCAGAAGGGAA
ACGAACTGGCCCTGCCCTCCAAATATGTGAACTTCCTGTACCTGGCCAGCCACTATGAGAAGCTGAAGGG
CTCCCCCGAGGATAATGAGCAGAAACAGCTGTTTGTGGAACAGCACAAGCACTACCTGGACGAGATCATC
GAGCAGATCAGCGAGTTCTCCAAGAGAGTGATCCTGGCCGACGCTAATCTGGACAAAGTGCTGTCCGCCT
ACAACAAGCACCGGGATAAGCCCATCAGAGAGCAGGCCGAGAATATCATCCACCTGTTTACCCTGACCAA
TCTGGGAGCCCCTGCCGCCTTCAAGTACTTTGACACCACCATCGACCGGAAGAGGTACACCAGCACCAAA
GAGGTGCTGGACGCCACCCTGATCCACCAGAGCATCACCGGCCTGTACGAGACACGGATCGACCTGTCTC
AGCTGGGAGGTGACTCTGGCGGCTCAAAAAGAACCGCCGACGGCAGCGAATTCGAGCCCAAGAAGAAGAG
GAAAGTCTAACCGGTCATCATCACCATCACCATTGAGTTTAAACCCGCTGATCAGCCTCGACTGTGCCTT
CTAGTTGCCAGCCATCTGTTGTTTGCCCCTCCCCCGTGCCTTCCTTGACCCTGGAAGGTGCCACTCCCAC
TGTCCTTTCCTAATAAAATGAGGAAATTGCATCGCATTGTCTGAGTAGGTGTCATTCTATTCTGGGGGGT
GGGGTGGGGCAGGACAGCAAGGGGGAGGATTGGGAAGACAATAGCAGGCATGCTGGGGATGCGGTGGGCT
CTATGGCTTCTGAGGCGGAAAGAACCAGCTGGGGCTCGATACCGTCGACCTCTAGCTAGAGCTTGGCGTA
ATCATGGTCATAGCTGTTTCCTGTGTGAAATTGTTATCCGCTCACAATTCCACACAACATACGAGCCGGA
AGCATAAAGTGTAAAGCCTAGGGTGCCTAATGAGTGAGCTAACTCACATTAATTGCGTTGCGCTCACTGC
CCGCTTTCCAGTCGGGAAACCTGTCGTGCCAGCTGCATTAATGAATCGGCCAACGCGCGGGGAGAGGCGG
TTTGCGTATTGGGCGCTCTTCCGCTTCCTCGCTCACTGACTCGCTGCGCTCGGTCGTTCGGCTGCGGCGA
GCGGTATCAGCTCACTCAAAGGCGGTAATACGGTTATCCACAGAATCAGGGGATAACGCAGGAAAGAACA
TGTGAGCAAAAGGCCAGCAAAAGGCCAGGAACCGTAAAAAGGCCGCGTTGCTGGCGTTTTTCCATAGGCT
CCGCCCCCCTGACGAGCATCACAAAAATCGACGCTCAAGTCAGAGGTGGCGAAACCCGACAGGACTATAA
AGATACCAGGCGTTTCCCCCTGGAAGCTCCCTCGTGCGCTCTCCTGTTCCGACCCTGCCGCTTACCGGAT
ACCTGTCCGCCTTTCTCCCTTCGGGAAGCGTGGCGCTTTCTCATAGCTCACGCTGTAGGTATCTCAGTTC
GGTGTAGGTCGTTCGCTCCAAGCTGGGCTGTGTGCACGAACCCCCCGTTCAGCCCGACCGCTGCGCCTTA
TCCGGTAACTATCGTCTTGAGTCCAACCCGGTAAGACACGACTTATCGCCACTGGCAGCAGCCACTGGTA
ACAGGATTAGCAGAGCGAGGTATGTAGGCGGTGCTACAGAGTTCTTGAAGTGGTGGCCTAACTACGGCTA
CACTAGAAGAACAGTATTTGGTATCTGCGCTCTGCTGAAGCCAGTTACCTTCGGAAAAAGAGTTGGTAGC
TCTTGATCCGGCAAACAAACCACCGCTGGTAGCGGTGGTTTTTTTGTTTGCAAGCAGCAGATTACGCGCA
GAAAAAAAGGATCTCAAGAAGATCCTTTGATCTTTTCTACGGGGTCTGACGCTCAGTGGAACGAAAACTC
ACGTTAAGGGATTTTGGTCATGAGATTATCAAAAAGGATCTTCACCTAGATCCTTTTAAATTAAAAATGA
AGTTTTAAATCAATCTAAAGTATATATGAGTAAACTTGGTCTGACAGTTACCAATGCTTAATCAGTGAGG
CACCTATCTCAGCGATCTGTCTATTTCGTTCATCCATAGTTGCCTGACTCCCCGTCGTGTAGATAACTAC
GATACGGGAGGGCTTACCATCTGGCCCCAGTGCTGCAATGATACCGCGAGACCCACGCTCACCGGCTCCA
GATTTATCAGCAATAAACCAGCCAGCCGGAAGGGCCGAGCGCAGAAGTGGTCCTGCAACTTTATCCGCCT
CCATCCAGTCTATTAATTGTTGCCGGGAAGCTAGAGTAAGTAGTTCGCCAGTTAATAGTTTGCGCAACGT
TGTTGCCATTGCTACAGGCATCGTGGTGTCACGCTCGTCGTTTGGTATGGCTTCATTCAGCTCCGGTTCC
CAACGATCAAGGCGAGTTACATGATCCCCCATGTTGTGCAAAAAAGCGGTTAGCTCCTTCGGTCCTCCGA
TCGTTGTCAGAAGTAAGTTGGCCGCAGTGTTATCACTCATGGTTATGGCAGCACTGCATAATTCTCTTAC
TGTCATGCCATCCGTAAGATGCTTTTCTGTGACTGGTGAGTACTCAACCAAGTCATTCTGAGAATAGTGT
ATGCGGCGACCGAGTTGCTCTTGCCCGGCGTCAATACGGGATAATACCGCGCCACATAGCAGAACTTTAA
AAGTGCTCATCATTGGAAAACGTTCTTCGGGGCGAAAACTCTCAAGGATCTTACCGCTGTTGAGATCCAG
TTCGATGTAACCCACTCGTGCACCCAACTGATCTTCAGCATCTTTTACTTTCACCAGCGTTTCTGGGTGA
GCAAAAACAGGAAGGCAAAATGCCGCAAAAAAGGGAATAAGGGCGACACGGAAATGTTGAATACTCATAC
TCTTCCTTTTTCAATATTATTGAAGCATTTATCAGGGTTATTGTCTCATGAGCGGATACATATTTGAATG
TATTTAGAAAAATAAACAAATAGGGGTTCCGCGCACATTTCCCCGAAAAGTGCCACCTGACGTCGACGGA
TCGGGAGATCGATCTCCCGATCCCCTAGGGTCGACTCTCAGTACAATCTGCTCTGATGCCGCATAGTTAA
GCCAGTATCTGCTCCCTGCTTGTGTGTTGGAGGTCGCTGAGTAGTGCGCGAGCAAAATTTAAGCTACAAC
AAGGCAAGGCTTGACCGACAATTGCATGAAGAATCTGCTTAGGGTTAGGCGTTTTGCGCTGCTTCGCGAT
GTACGGGCCAGATATACGCGTTGACATTGATTATTGACTAGTTATTAATAGTAATCAATTACGGGGTCAT
TAGTTCATAGCCCATATATGGAGTTCCGCGTTACATAACTTACGGTAAATGGCCCGCCTGGCTGACCGCC
CAACGACCCCCGCCCATTGACGTCAATAATGACGTATGTTCCCATAGTAACGCCAATAGGGACTTTCCAT
TGACGTCAATGGGTGGAGTATTTACGGTAAACTGCCCACTTGGCAGTACATCAAGTGTATC
