Features (pLannotate 1.2.2; 18 found; start..end, strand, type, name):
     74..453     +  enhancer       CMV enhancer: human cytomegalovirus immediate early enhancer
    454..657     +  promoter       CMV promoter: human cytomegalovirus (CMV) immediate early promoter
    699..717     +  promoter       T7 promoter: promoter for bacteriophage T7 RNA polymerase
    788..1264    +  CDS            tadA: TADA_ECOLI - Also known as yfhC. Experimental evidence at protein level: Swiss-Prot protein existence level 1. Catalyzes the deamination of adenosine to inosine at the wobble position 34 of tRNA(Arg2). Essential for cell viability. From Escherichia coli (strain K12).
   1385..1876    +  CDS            tadA: TADA_ECOLI - Also known as yfhC. Experimental evidence at protein level: Swiss-Prot protein existence level 1. Catalyzes the deamination of adenosine to inosine at the wobble position 34 of tRNA(Arg2). Essential for cell viability. From Escherichia coli (strain K12).
   1976..3577    +  CDS            dCas9(N): N-terminal portion of catalytically inactive Streptococcus pyogenes dCas9 carrying the D10A mutation (Zetsche et al., 2015)
   3578..6072    +  CDS            Cas9(C) (fragment): C-terminal portion of Streptococcus pyogenes Cas9 (Zetsche et al., 2015)
   6194..6418    +  polyA_signal   bGH poly(A) signal: bovine growth hormone polyadenylation signal
   6422..6443    +  promoter       SV40 promoter (fragment): SV40 enhancer and early promoter
   6448..6464    +  misc_feature   MCS (fragment): pBluescript multiple cloning site
   6513..6529    -  protein_bind   lac operator: The lac repressor binds to the lac operator to inhibit transcription in E. coli. This inhibition can be relieved by adding lactose or isopropyl-β-D-thiogalactopyranoside (IPTG). lac repressor encoded by lacI
   6537..6567    -  promoter       lac promoter: promoter for the E. coli lac operon
   6582..6603    -  protein_bind   CAP binding site: CAP binding activates transcription in the presence of cAMP. E. coli catabolite activator protein
   6616..6708    -  CDS            lacI (fragment): lac repressor; lacI; The lac repressor binds to the lac operator to inhibit transcription in E. coli. This inhibition can be relieved by adding lactose or isopropyl-β-D-thiogalactopyranoside (IPTG).
   6891..7479    -  rep_origin     ori: high-copy-number ColE1/pMB1/pBR322/pUC origin of replication
   7650..8510    -  CDS            AmpR: β-lactamase; bla; confers resistance to ampicillin, carbenicillin, and related antibiotics
   8511..8615    -  promoter       AmpR promoter: bla
   8686..8730    -  misc_feature   bom (fragment): basis of mobility region from pBR322
>Addgene plasmid #125650 | pCMV-ABEmax(TadA E59A, TadA*V106M) | addgene full sequence | sequence record 244308 | Addgene NGS Result
AATTGCATGAAGAATCTGCTTAGGGTTAGGCGTTTTGCGCTGCTTCGCGATGTACGGGCCAGATATACGC
GTTGACATTGATTATTGACTAGTTATTAATAGTAATCAATTACGGGGTCATTAGTTCATAGCCCATATAT
GGAGTTCCGCGTTACATAACTTACGGTAAATGGCCCGCCTGGCTGACCGCCCAACGACCCCCGCCCATTG
ACGTCAATAATGACGTATGTTCCCATAGTAACGCCAATAGGGACTTTCCATTGACGTCAATGGGTGGAGT
ATTTACGGTAAACTGCCCACTTGGCAGTACATCAAGTGTATCATATGCCAAGTACGCCCCCTATTGACGT
CAATGACGGTAAATGGCCCGCCTGGCATTATGCCCAGTACATGACCTTATGGGACTTTCCTACTTGGCAG
TACATCTACGTATTAGTCATCGCTATTACCATGGTGATGCGGTTTTGGCAGTACATCAATGGGCGTGGAT
AGCGGTTTGACTCACGGGGATTTCCAAGTCTCCACCCCATTGACGTCAATGGGAGTTTGTTTTGGCACCA
AAATCAACGGGACTTTCCAAAATGTCGTAACAACTCCGCCCCATTGACGCAAATGGGCGGTAGGCGTGTA
CGGTGGGAGGTCTATATAAGCAGAGCTGGTTTAGTGAACCGTCAGATCCGCTAGAGATCCGCGGCCGCTA
ATACGACTCACTATAGGGAGAGCCGCCACCATGAAACGGACAGCCGACGGAAGCGAGTTCGAGTCACCAA
AGAAGAAGCGGAAAGTCTCTGAAGTCGAGTTTAGCCACGAGTATTGGATGAGGCACGCACTGACCCTGGC
AAAGCGAGCATGGGATGAAAGAGAAGTCCCCGTGGGCGCCGTGCTGGTGCACAACAATAGAGTGATCGGA
GAGGGATGGAACAGGCCAATCGGCCGCCACGACCCTACCGCACACGCAGCGATCATGGCACTGAGGCAGG
GAGGCCTGGTCATGCAGAATTACCGCCTGATCGATGCCACCCTGTATGTGACACTGGAGCCATGCGTGAT
GTGCGCAGGAGCAATGATCCACAGCAGGATCGGAAGAGTGGTGTTCGGAGCACGGGACGCCAAGACCGGC
GCAGCAGGCTCCCTGATGGATGTGCTGCACCACCCCGGCATGAACCACCGGGTGGAGATCACAGAGGGAA
TCCTGGCAGACGAGTGCGCCGCCCTGCTGAGCGATTTCTTTAGAATGCGGAGACAGGAGATCAAGGCCCA
GAAGAAGGCACAGAGCTCCACCGACTCTGGAGGATCTAGCGGAGGATCCTCTGGAAGCGAGACACCAGGC
ACAAGCGAGTCCGCCACACCAGAGAGCTCCGGCGGCTCCTCCGGAGGATCCTCTGAGGTGGAGTTTTCCC
ACGAGTACTGGATGAGACATGCCCTGACCCTGGCCAAGAGGGCACGCGATGAGAGGGAGGTGCCTGTGGG
AGCCGTGCTGGTGCTGAACAATAGAGTGATCGGCGAGGGCTGGAACAGAGCCATCGGCCTGCACGACCCA
ACAGCCCATGCCGAAATTATGGCCCTGAGACAGGGCGGCCTGGTCATGCAGAACTACAGACTGATTGACG
CCACCCTGTACGTGACATTCGAGCCTTGCGTGATGTGCGCCGGCGCCATGATCCACTCTAGGATCGGCCG
CGTGGTGTTTGGCATGAGGAACGCAAAAACCGGCGCCGCAGGCTCCCTGATGGACGTGCTGCACTACCCC
GGCATGAATCACCGCGTCGAAATTACCGAGGGAATCCTGGCAGATGAATGTGCCGCCCTGCTGTGCTATT
TCTTTCGGATGCCTAGACAGGTGTTCAATGCTCAGAAGAAGGCCCAGAGCTCCACCGACTCCGGAGGATC
TAGCGGAGGCTCCTCTGGCTCTGAGACACCTGGCACAAGCGAGAGCGCAACACCTGAAAGCAGCGGGGGC
AGCAGCGGGGGGTCAGACAAGAAGTACAGCATCGGCCTGGCCATCGGCACCAACTCTGTGGGCTGGGCCG
TGATCACCGACGAGTACAAGGTGCCCAGCAAGAAATTCAAGGTGCTGGGCAACACCGACCGGCACAGCAT
CAAGAAGAACCTGATCGGAGCCCTGCTGTTCGACAGCGGCGAAACAGCCGAGGCCACCCGGCTGAAGAGA
ACCGCCAGAAGAAGATACACCAGACGGAAGAACCGGATCTGCTATCTGCAAGAGATCTTCAGCAACGAGA
TGGCCAAGGTGGACGACAGCTTCTTCCACAGACTGGAAGAGTCCTTCCTGGTGGAAGAGGATAAGAAGCA
CGAGCGGCACCCCATCTTCGGCAACATCGTGGACGAGGTGGCCTACCACGAGAAGTACCCCACCATCTAC
CACCTGAGAAAGAAACTGGTGGACAGCACCGACAAGGCCGACCTGCGGCTGATCTATCTGGCCCTGGCCC
ACATGATCAAGTTCCGGGGCCACTTCCTGATCGAGGGCGACCTGAACCCCGACAACAGCGACGTGGACAA
GCTGTTCATCCAGCTGGTGCAGACCTACAACCAGCTGTTCGAGGAAAACCCCATCAACGCCAGCGGCGTG
GACGCCAAGGCCATCCTGTCTGCCAGACTGAGCAAGAGCAGACGGCTGGAAAATCTGATCGCCCAGCTGC
CCGGCGAGAAGAAGAATGGCCTGTTCGGAAACCTGATTGCCCTGAGCCTGGGCCTGACCCCCAACTTCAA
GAGCAACTTCGACCTGGCCGAGGATGCCAAACTGCAGCTGAGCAAGGACACCTACGACGACGACCTGGAC
AACCTGCTGGCCCAGATCGGCGACCAGTACGCCGACCTGTTTCTGGCCGCCAAGAACCTGTCCGACGCCA
TCCTGCTGAGCGACATCCTGAGAGTGAACACCGAGATCACCAAGGCCCCCCTGAGCGCCTCTATGATCAA
GAGATACGACGAGCACCACCAGGACCTGACCCTGCTGAAAGCTCTCGTGCGGCAGCAGCTGCCTGAGAAG
TACAAAGAGATTTTCTTCGACCAGAGCAAGAACGGCTACGCCGGCTACATTGACGGCGGAGCCAGCCAGG
AAGAGTTCTACAAGTTCATCAAGCCCATCCTGGAAAAGATGGACGGCACCGAGGAACTGCTCGTGAAGCT
GAACAGAGAGGACCTGCTGCGGAAGCAGCGGACCTTCGACAACGGCAGCATCCCCCACCAGATCCACCTG
GGAGAGCTGCACGCCATTCTGCGGCGGCAGGAAGATTTTTACCCATTCCTGAAGGACAACCGGGAAAAGA
TCGAGAAGATCCTGACCTTCCGCATCCCCTACTACGTGGGCCCTCTGGCCAGGGGAAACAGCAGATTCGC
CTGGATGACCAGAAAGAGCGAGGAAACCATCACCCCCTGGAACTTCGAGGAAGTGGTGGACAAGGGCGCT
TCCGCCCAGAGCTTCATCGAGCGGATGACCAACTTCGATAAGAACCTGCCCAACGAGAAGGTGCTGCCCA
AGCACAGCCTGCTGTACGAGTACTTCACCGTGTATAACGAGCTGACCAAAGTGAAATACGTGACCGAGGG
AATGAGAAAGCCCGCCTTCCTGAGCGGCGAGCAGAAAAAGGCCATCGTGGACCTGCTGTTCAAGACCAAC
CGGAAAGTGACCGTGAAGCAGCTGAAAGAGGACTACTTCAAGAAAATCGAGTGCTTCGACTCCGTGGAAA
TCTCCGGCGTGGAAGATCGGTTCAACGCCTCCCTGGGCACATACCACGATCTGCTGAAAATTATCAAGGA
CAAGGACTTCCTGGACAATGAGGAAAACGAGGACATTCTGGAAGATATCGTGCTGACCCTGACACTGTTT
GAGGACAGAGAGATGATCGAGGAACGGCTGAAAACCTATGCCCACCTGTTCGACGACAAAGTGATGAAGC
AGCTGAAGCGGCGGAGATACACCGGCTGGGGCAGGCTGAGCCGGAAGCTGATCAACGGCATCCGGGACAA
GCAGTCCGGCAAGACAATCCTGGATTTCCTGAAGTCCGACGGCTTCGCCAACAGAAACTTCATGCAGCTG
ATCCACGACGACAGCCTGACCTTTAAAGAGGACATCCAGAAAGCCCAGGTGTCCGGCCAGGGCGATAGCC
TGCACGAGCACATTGCCAATCTGGCCGGCAGCCCCGCCATTAAGAAGGGCATCCTGCAGACAGTGAAGGT
GGTGGACGAGCTCGTGAAAGTGATGGGCCGGCACAAGCCCGAGAACATCGTGATCGAAATGGCCAGAGAG
AACCAGACCACCCAGAAGGGACAGAAGAACAGCCGCGAGAGAATGAAGCGGATCGAAGAGGGCATCAAAG
AGCTGGGCAGCCAGATCCTGAAAGAACACCCCGTGGAAAACACCCAGCTGCAGAACGAGAAGCTGTACCT
GTACTACCTGCAGAATGGGCGGGATATGTACGTGGACCAGGAACTGGACATCAACCGGCTGTCCGACTAC
GATGTGGACCATATCGTGCCTCAGAGCTTTCTGAAGGACGACTCCATCGACAACAAGGTGCTGACCAGAA
GCGACAAGAACCGGGGCAAGAGCGACAACGTGCCCTCCGAAGAGGTCGTGAAGAAGATGAAGAACTACTG
GCGGCAGCTGCTGAACGCCAAGCTGATTACCCAGAGAAAGTTCGACAATCTGACCAAGGCCGAGAGAGGC
GGCCTGAGCGAACTGGATAAGGCCGGCTTCATCAAGAGACAGCTGGTGGAAACCCGGCAGATCACAAAGC
ACGTGGCACAGATCCTGGACTCCCGGATGAACACTAAGTACGACGAGAATGACAAGCTGATCCGGGAAGT
GAAAGTGATCACCCTGAAGTCCAAGCTGGTGTCCGATTTCCGGAAGGATTTCCAGTTTTACAAAGTGCGC
GAGATCAACAACTACCACCACGCCCACGACGCCTACCTGAACGCCGTCGTGGGAACCGCCCTGATCAAAA
AGTACCCTAAGCTGGAAAGCGAGTTCGTGTACGGCGACTACAAGGTGTACGACGTGCGGAAGATGATCGC
CAAGAGCGAGCAGGAAATCGGCAAGGCTACCGCCAAGTACTTCTTCTACAGCAACATCATGAACTTTTTC
AAGACCGAGATTACCCTGGCCAACGGCGAGATCCGGAAGCGGCCTCTGATCGAGACAAACGGCGAAACCG
GGGAGATCGTGTGGGATAAGGGCCGGGATTTTGCCACCGTGCGGAAAGTGCTGAGCATGCCCCAAGTGAA
TATCGTGAAAAAGACCGAGGTGCAGACAGGCGGCTTCAGCAAAGAGTCTATCCTGCCCAAGAGGAACAGC
GATAAGCTGATCGCCAGAAAGAAGGACTGGGACCCTAAGAAGTACGGCGGCTTCGACAGCCCCACCGTGG
CCTATTCTGTGCTGGTGGTGGCCAAAGTGGAAAAGGGCAAGTCCAAGAAACTGAAGAGTGTGAAAGAGCT
GCTGGGGATCACCATCATGGAAAGAAGCAGCTTCGAGAAGAATCCCATCGACTTTCTGGAAGCCAAGGGC
TACAAAGAAGTGAAAAAGGACCTGATCATCAAGCTGCCTAAGTACTCCCTGTTCGAGCTGGAAAACGGCC
GGAAGAGAATGCTGGCCTCTGCCGGCGAACTGCAGAAGGGAAACGAACTGGCCCTGCCCTCCAAATATGT
GAACTTCCTGTACCTGGCCAGCCACTATGAGAAGCTGAAGGGCTCCCCCGAGGATAATGAGCAGAAACAG
CTGTTTGTGGAACAGCACAAGCACTACCTGGACGAGATCATCGAGCAGATCAGCGAGTTCTCCAAGAGAG
TGATCCTGGCCGACGCTAATCTGGACAAAGTGCTGTCCGCCTACAACAAGCACCGGGATAAGCCCATCAG
AGAGCAGGCCGAGAATATCATCCACCTGTTTACCCTGACCAATCTGGGAGCCCCTGCCGCCTTCAAGTAC
TTTGACACCACCATCGACCGGAAGAGGTACACCAGCACCAAAGAGGTGCTGGACGCCACCCTGATCCACC
AGAGCATCACCGGCCTGTACGAGACACGGATCGACCTGTCTCAGCTGGGAGGTGACTCTGGCGGCTCAAA
AAGAACCGCCGACGGCAGCGAATTCGAGCCCAAGAAGAAGAGGAAAGTCTAACCGGTCATCATCACCATC
ACCATTGAGTTTAAACCCGCTGATCAGCCTCGACTGTGCCTTCTAGTTGCCAGCCATCTGTTGTTTGCCC
CTCCCCCGTGCCTTCCTTGACCCTGGAAGGTGCCACTCCCACTGTCCTTTCCTAATAAAATGAGGAAATT
GCATCGCATTGTCTGAGTAGGTGTCATTCTATTCTGGGGGGTGGGGTGGGGCAGGACAGCAAGGGGGAGG
ATTGGGAAGACAATAGCAGGCATGCTGGGGATGCGGTGGGCTCTATGGCTTCTGAGGCGGAAAGAACCAG
CTGGGGCTCGATACCGTCGACCTCTAGCTAGAGCTTGGCGTAATCATGGTCATAGCTGTTTCCTGTGTGA
AATTGTTATCCGCTCACAATTCCACACAACATACGAGCCGGAAGCATAAAGTGTAAAGCCTAGGGTGCCT
AATGAGTGAGCTAACTCACATTAATTGCGTTGCGCTCACTGCCCGCTTTCCAGTCGGGAAACCTGTCGTG
CCAGCTGCATTAATGAATCGGCCAACGCGCGGGGAGAGGCGGTTTGCGTATTGGGCGCTCTTCCGCTTCC
TCGCTCACTGACTCGCTGCGCTCGGTCGTTCGGCTGCGGCGAGCGGTATCAGCTCACTCAAAGGCGGTAA
TACGGTTATCCACAGAATCAGGGGATAACGCAGGAAAGAACATGTGAGCAAAAGGCCAGCAAAAGGCCAG
GAACCGTAAAAAGGCCGCGTTGCTGGCGTTTTTCCATAGGCTCCGCCCCCCTGACGAGCATCACAAAAAT
CGACGCTCAAGTCAGAGGTGGCGAAACCCGACAGGACTATAAAGATACCAGGCGTTTCCCCCTGGAAGCT
CCCTCGTGCGCTCTCCTGTTCCGACCCTGCCGCTTACCGGATACCTGTCCGCCTTTCTCCCTTCGGGAAG
CGTGGCGCTTTCTCATAGCTCACGCTGTAGGTATCTCAGTTCGGTGTAGGTCGTTCGCTCCAAGCTGGGC
TGTGTGCACGAACCCCCCGTTCAGCCCGACCGCTGCGCCTTATCCGGTAACTATCGTCTTGAGTCCAACC
CGGTAAGACACGACTTATCGCCACTGGCAGCAGCCACTGGTAACAGGATTAGCAGAGCGAGGTATGTAGG
CGGTGCTACAGAGTTCTTGAAGTGGTGGCCTAACTACGGCTACACTAGAAGAACAGTATTTGGTATCTGC
GCTCTGCTGAAGCCAGTTACCTTCGGAAAAAGAGTTGGTAGCTCTTGATCCGGCAAACAAACCACCGCTG
GTAGCGGTGGTTTTTTTGTTTGCAAGCAGCAGATTACGCGCAGAAAAAAAGGATCTCAAGAAGATCCTTT
GATCTTTTCTACGGGGTCTGACACTCAGTGGAACGAAAACTCACGTTAAGGGATTTTGGTCATGAGATTA
TCAAAAAGGATCTTCACCTAGATCCTTTTAAATTAAAAATGAAGTTTTAAATCAATCTAAAGTATATATG
AGTAAACTTGGTCTGACAGTTACCAATGCTTAATCAGTGAGGCACCTATCTCAGCGATCTGTCTATTTCG
TTCATCCATAGTTGCCTGACTCCCCGTCGTGTAGATAACTACGATACGGGAGGGCTTACCATCTGGCCCC
AGTGCTGCAATGATACCGCGAGACCCACGCTCACCGGCTCCAGATTTATCAGCAATAAACCAGCCAGCCG
GAAGGGCCGAGCGCAGAAGTGGTCCTGCAACTTTATCCGCCTCCATCCAGTCTATTAATTGTTGCCGGGA
AGCTAGAGTAAGTAGTTCGCCAGTTAATAGTTTGCGCAACGTTGTTGCCATTGCTACAGGCATCGTGGTG
TCACGCTCGTCGTTTGGTATGGCTTCATTCAGCTCCGGTTCCCAACGATCAAGGCGAGTTACATGATCCC
CCATGTTGTGCAAAAAAGCGGTTAGCTCCTTCGGTCCTCCGATCGTTGTCAGAAGTAAGTTGGCCGCAGT
GTTATCACTCATGGTTATGGCAGCACTGCATAATTCTCTTACTGTCATGCCATCCGTAAGATGCTTTTCT
GTGACTGGTGAGTACTCAACCAAGTCATTCTGAGAATAGTGTATGCGGCGACCGAGTTGCTCTTGCCCGG
CGTCAATACGGGATAATACCGCGCCACATAGCAGAACTTTAAAAGTGCTCATCATTGGAAAACGTTCTTC
GGGGCGAAAACTCTCAAGGATCTTACCGCTGTTGAGATCCAGTTCGATGTAACCCACTCGTGCACCCAAC
TGATCTTCAGCATCTTTTACTTTCACCAGCGTTTCTGGGTGAGCAAAAACAGGAAGGCAAAATGCCGCAA
AAAAGGGAATAAGGGCGACACGGAAATGTTGAATACTCATACTCTTCCTTTTTCAATATTATTGAAGCAT
TTATCAGGGTTATTGTCTCATGAGCGGATACATATTTGAATGTATTTAGAAAAATAAACAAATAGGGGTT
CCGCGCACATTTCCCCGAAAAGTGCCACCTGACGTCGACGGATCGGGAGATCGATCTCCCGATCCCCTAG
GGTCGACTCTCAGTACAATCTGCTCTGATGCCGCATAGTTAAGCCAGTATCTGCTCCCTGCTTGTGTGTT
GGAGGTCGCTGAGTAGTGCGCGAGCAAAATTTAAGCTACAACAAGGCAAGGCTTGACCGAC
